>Addgene plasmid #194625 | pVY-10 mScarletI-tag2 | addgene full sequence | sequence record 382957 | Addgene NGS Result
TCGTGAAGCGATTCACAGATGTCTGCCTGTTCATCCGCGTCCAGCTCGTTGAGTTTCTCCAGAAGCGTTA
ATGTCTGGCTTCTGATAAAGCGGGCCATGTTAAGGGCGGTTTTTTCCTGTTTGGTCACTGATGCCTCCGT
GTAAGGGGGATTTCTGTTCATGGGGGTAATGATACCGATGAAACGAGAGAGGATGCTCACGATACGGGTT
ACTGATGATGAACATGCCCGGTTACTGGAACGTTGTGAGGGTAAACAACTGGCGGTATGGATGCGGCGGG
ACCAGAGAAAAATCACTCAGGGTCAATGCCAGCGCTTCGTTAATACAGATGTAGGTGTTCCACAGGGTAG
CCAGCAGCATCCTGCGATGCAGATCCGGAACATAATGGTGCAGGGCGCTGACTTCCGCGTTTCCAGACTT
TACGAAACACGGAAACCGAAGACCATTCATGTTGTTGCTCAGGTCGCAGACGTTTTGCAGCAGCAGTCGC
TTCACGTTCGCTCGCGTATCGGTGATTCATTCTGCTAACCAGTAAGGCAACCCCGCCAGCCTAGCCGGGT
CCTCAACGACAGGAGCACGATCATGCGCACCCGTGGGGCCGCCATGCCGGCGATAATGGCCTGCTTCTCG
CCGAAACGTTTGGTGGCGGGACCAGTGACGAAGGCTTGAGCGAGGGCGTGCAAGATTCCGAATACCGCAA
GCGACAGGCCGATCATCGTCGCGCTCCAGCGAAAGCGGTCCTCGCCGAAAATGACCCAGAGCGCTGCCGG
CACCTGTCCTACGAGTTGCATGATAAAGAAGACAGTCATAAGTGCGGCGACGATAGTCATGCCCCGCGCC
CACCGGAAGGAGCTGACTGGGTTGAAGGCTCTCAAGGGCATCGGTCGAGATCCCGGTGCCTAATGAGTGA
GCTAACTTACATTAATTGCGTTGCGCTCACTGCCCGCTTTCCAGTCGGGAAACCTGTCGTGCCAGCTGCA
TTAATGAATCGGCCAACGCGCGGGGAGAGGCGGTTTGCGTATTGGGCGCCAGGGTGGTTTTTCTTTTCAC
CAGTGAGACGGGCAACAGCTGATTGCCCTTCACCGCCTGGCCCTGAGAGAGTTGCAGCAAGCGGTCCACG
CTGGTTTGCCCCAGCAGGCGAAAATCCTGTTTGATGGTGGTTAACGGCGGGATATAACATGAGCTGTCTT
CGGTATCGTCGTATCCCACTACCGAGATATCCGCACCAACGCGCAGCCCGGACTCGGTAATGGCGCGCAT
TGCGCCCAGCGCCATCTGATCGTTGGCAACCAGCATCGCAGTGGGAACGATGCCCTCATTCAGCATTTGC
ATGGTTTGTTGAAAACCGGACATGGCACTCCAGTCGCCTTCCCGTTCCGCTATCGGCTGAATTTGATTGC
GAGTGAGATATTTATGCCAGCCAGCCAGACGCAGACGCGCCGAGACAGAACTTAATGGGCCCGCTAACAG
CGCGATTTGCTGGTGACCCAATGCGACCAGATGCTCCACGCCCAGTCGCGTACCGTCTTCATGGGAGAAA
ATAATACTGTTGATGGGTGTCTGGTCAGAGACATCAAGAAATAACGCCGGAACATTAGTGCAGGCAGCTT
CCACAGCAATGGCATCCTGGTCATCCAGCGGATAGTTAATGATCAGCCCACTGACGCGTTGCGCGAGAAG
ATTGTGCACCGCCGCTTTACAGGCTTCGACGCCGCTTCGTTCTACCATCGACACCACCACGCTGGCACCC
AGTTGATCGGCGCGAGATTTAATCGCCGCGACAATTTGCGACGGCGCGTGCAGGGCCAGACTGGAGGTGG
CAACGCCAATCAGCAACGACTGTTTGCCCGCCAGTTGTTGTGCCACGCGGTTGGGAATGTAATTCAGCTC
CGCCATCGCCGCTTCCACTTTTTCCCGCGTTTTCGCAGAAACGTGGCTGGCCTGGTTCACCACGCGGGAA
ACGGTCTGATAAGAGACACCGGCATACTCTGCGACATCGTATAACGTTACTGGTTTCACATTCACCACCC
TGAATTGACTCTCTTCCGGGCGCTATCATGCCATACCGCGAAAGGTTTTGCGCCATTCGATGGTGTCCGG
GATCTCGACGCTCTCCCTTATGCGACTCCTGCATTAGGAAGCAGCCCAGTAGTAGGTTGAGGCCGTTGAG
CACCGCCGCCGCAAGGAATGGTGCATGCAAGGAGATGGCGCCCAACAGTCCCCCGGCCACGGGGCCTGCC
ACCATACCCACGCCGAAACAAGCGCTCATGAGCCCGAAGTGGCGAGCCCGATCTTCCCCATCGGTGATGT
CGGCGATATAGGCGCCAGCAACCGCACCTGTGGCGCCGGTGATGCCGGCCACGATGCGTCCGGCGTAGAG
GATCGAGATCTCGATCCCGCGAAATTAATACGACTCACTATAGGGGAATTGTGAGCGGATAACAATTCCC
CTCTAGAAATAATTTTGTTTAACTTTAAGAAGGAGGAGTACATATGGGTCATCACCACCACCATCACGGT
GGCGCTAGTAAAGGAGAAGCTGTGATTAAAGAGTTCATGCGCTTCAAAGTTCACATGGAGGGTTCTATGA
ACGGTCACGAGTTCGAGATCGAAGGCGAAGGCGAGGGCCGTCCGTATGAAGGCACCCAGACCGCCAAACT
GAAAGTGACTAAAGGCGGCCCGCTGCCTTTTTCCTGGGACATCCTGAGCCCGCAATTTATGTACGGTTCT
AGGGCGTTCATCAAACACCCAGCGGATATCCCGGACTATTATAAGCAGTCTTTTCCGGAAGGTTTCAAGT
GGGAACGCGTAATGAATTTTGAAGATGGTGGTGCCGTGACCGTCACTCAGGACACCTCCCTGGAGGATGG
CACCCTGATCTATAAAGTTAAACTGCGTGGTACTAATTTTCCACCTGATGGCCCGGTGATGCAGAAAAAG
ACGATGGGTTGGGAGGCGTCTACCGAACGCTTGTATCCGGAAGATGGTGTGCTGAAAGGCGACATTAAAA
TGGCCCTGCGCCTGAAAGATGGCGGCCGCTATCTGGCTGACTTCAAAACCACGTACAAAGCCAAGAAACC
TGTGCAGATGCCTGGCGCGTACAATGTGGACCGCAAACTGGACATCACCTCTCATAATGAAGATTATACG
GTGGTAGAGCAATATGAGCGCTCCGAGGGTCGTCATTCTACCGGTGGCATGGATGAACTATACAAAGGAG
GAAGCAAGAAACGCAAGAAGCGTGGCGGTAGCAAAAAGCGTAAGAAGCGTTAATAAACTTAATTAAGGAT
CCGAATTCGAGCTCCGTCGACAAGCTTGCGGCCGCACTCGAGCAGATCCGGCTGCTAACAAAGCCCGAAA
GGAAGCTGAGTTGGCTGCTGCCACCGCTGAGCAATAACTAGCATAACCCCTTGGGGCCTCTAAACGGGTC
TTGAGGGGTTTTTTGCTGAAAGGAGGAACTATATCCGGATTGGCGAATGGG
[124 nt withheld, positions 3482-3605]
C
[91 nt withheld, positions 3607-3697]
A
[49 nt withheld, positions 3699-3747]
CCTTTGACGTTGGAGTCCACGTTCTTT
[37 nt withheld, positions 3775-3811]
ACCCTATCTCGGTCTATTCTTTTGATTTATAAGGGATTTTGCCGATTTCGGCCTATTGGTTAAAAAATGA
GCTGATTTAACAAAAATTTAACGCGAATTTTAACAAAATATTAACGCTTACAATTTAGGTGGCACTTTTC
GGGGAAATGTGCGCGGAACCCCTATTTGTTTATTTTTCTAAATACATTCAAATATGTATCCGCTCATGAA
TTAATTCTTAGAAAAACTCATCGAGCATCAAATGAAACTGCAATTTATTCATATCAGGATTATCAATACC
ATATTTTTGAAAAAGCCGTTTCTGTAATGAAGGAGAAAACTCACCGAGGCAGTTCCATAGGATGGCAAGA
TCCTGGTATCGGTCTGCGATTCCGACTCGTCCAACATCAATACAACCTATTAATTTCCCCTCGTCAAAAA
TAAGGTTATCAAGTGAGAAATCACCATGAGTGACGACTGAATCCGGTGAGAATGGCAAAAGTTTATGCAT
TTCTTTCCAGACTTGTTCAACAGGCCAGCCATTACGCTCGTCATCAAAATCACTCGCATCAACCAAACCG
TTATTCATTCGTGATTGCGCCTGAGCGAGACGAAATACGCGATCGCTGTTAAAAGGACAATTACAAACAG
GAATCGAATGCAACCGGCGCAGGAACACTGCCAGCGCATCAACAATATTTTCACCTGAATCAGGATATTC
TTCTAATACCTGGAATGCTGTTTTCCCGGGGATCGCAGTGGTGAGTAACCATGCATCATCAGGAGTACGG
ATAAAATGCTTGATGGTCGGAAGAGGCATAAATTCCGTCAGCCAGTTTAGTCTGACCATCTCATCTGTAA
CATCATTGGCAACGCTACCTTTGCCATGTTTCAGAAACAACTCTGGCGCATCGGGCTTCCCATACAATCG
ATAGATTGTCGCACCTGATTGCCCGACATTATCGCGAGCCCATTTATACCCATATAAATCAGCATCCATG
TTGGAATTTAATCGCGGCCTAGAGCAAGACGTTTCCCGTTGAATATGGCTCATAACACCCCTTGTATTAC
TGTTTATGTAAGCAGACAGTTTTATTGTTCATGACCAAAATCCCTTAACGTGAGTTTTCGTTCCACTGAG
CGTCAGACCCCGTAGAAAAGATCAAAGGATCTTCTTGAGATCCTTTTTTTCTGCGCGTAATCTGCTGCTT
GCAAACAAAAAAACCACCGCTACCAGCGGTGGTTTGTTTGCCGGATCAAGAGCTACCAACTCTTTTTCCG
AAGGTAACTGGCTTCAGCAGAGCGCAGATACCAAATACTGTCCTTCTAGTGTAGCCGTAGTTAGGCCACC
ACTTCAAGAACTCTGTAGCACCGCCTACATACCTCGCTCTGCTAATCCTGTTACCAGTGGCTGCTGCCAG
TGGCGATAAGTCGTGTCTTACCGGGTTGGACTCAAGACGATAGTTACCGGATAAGGCGCAGCGGTCGGGC
TGAACGGGGGGTTCGTGCACACAGCCCAGCTTGGAGCGAACGACCTACACCGAACTGAGATACCTACAGC
GTGAGCTATGAGAAAGCGCCACGCTTCCCGAAGGGAGAAAGGCGGACAGGTATCCGGTAAGCGGCAGGGT
CGGAACAGGAGAGCGCACGAGGGAGCTTCCAGGGGGAAACGCCTGGTATCTTTATAGTCCTGTCGGGTTT
CGCCACCTCTGACTTGAGCGTCGATTTTTGTGATGCTCGTCAGGGGGGCGGAGCCTATGGAAAAACGCCA
GCAACGCGGCCTTTTTACGGTTCCTGGCCTTTTGCTGGCCTTTTGCTCACATGTTCTTTCCTGCGTTATC
CCCTGATTCTGTGGATAACCGTATTACCGCCTTTGAGTGAGCTGATACCGCTCGCCGCAGCCGAACGACC
GAGCGCAGCGAGTCAGTGAGCGAGGAAGCGGAAGAGCGCCTGATGCGGTATTTTCTCCTTACGCATCTGT
GCGGTATTTCACACCGCAATGGTGCACTCTCAGTACAATCTGCTCTGATGCCGCATAGTTAAGCCAGTAT
ACACTCCGCTATCGCTACGTGACTGGGTCATGGCTGCGCCCCGACACCCGCCAACACCCGCTGACGCGCC
CTGACGGGCTTGTCTGCTCCCGGCATCCGCTTACAGACAAGCTGTGACCGTCTCCGGGAGCTGCATGTGT
CAGAGGTTTTCACCGTCATCACCGAAACGCGCGAGGCAGCTGCGGTAAAGCTCATCAGCGTGG
Features (pLannotate 1.2.2; 18 found; start..end, strand, type, name):
    145..525     +  CDS            YPB1_ECOLX: Protein predicted: Swiss-Prot protein existence level 4. From Escherichia coli.
    597..888     -  CDS            TcR (fragment): tetracycline efflux protein; tet; confers resistance to tetracycline
    903..924     -  protein_bind   CAP binding site: CAP binding activates transcription in the presence of cAMP. E. coli catabolite activator protein
    937..2019    -  CDS            lacI: lac repressor; lacI; The lac repressor binds to the lac operator to inhibit transcription in E. coli. This inhibition can be relieved by adding lactose or isopropyl-β-D-thiogalactopyranoside (IPTG).
   2020..2097    -  promoter       lacI promoter: lacI
   2105..2384    -  CDS            TcR (fragment): tetracycline efflux protein; tet; confers resistance to tetracycline
   2406..2424    +  promoter       T7 promoter: promoter for bacteriophage T7 RNA polymerase
   2425..2449    +  protein_bind   lac operator: The lac repressor binds to the lac operator to inhibit transcription in E. coli. This inhibition can be relieved by adding lactose or isopropyl-β-D-thiogalactopyranoside (IPTG). lac repressor encoded by lacI
   2465..2485    +  RBS            RBS: efficient ribosome binding site from bacteriophage T7 gene 10 (Olins and Rangwala, 1989)
   2527..3216    +  CDS            mScarlet-I: mScarlet-I is a basic (constitutively fluorescent) red fluorescent protein published in 2016, derived from synthetic construct. It is reported to be a rapidly-maturing monomer with moderate acid sensitivity.
   3341..3390    +  CDS            SET1 (fragment): solubility-enhancement tag derived from T7 phage gene 10B
   3398..3445    +  terminator     T7 terminator: transcription terminator for bacteriophage T7 RNA polymerase
   3482..3910    +  rep_origin     f1 ori (sequence partly withheld): f1 bacteriophage origin of replication; arrow indicates direction of (+) strand synthesis
   3963..4020    +  promoter       AmpR promoter (fragment): bla
   4029..4844    -  CDS            KanR: aminoglycoside phosphotransferase; aph(3')-Ia; confers resistance to kanamycin in bacteria or G418 (Geneticin®) in eukaryotes
   4966..5554    +  rep_origin     ori: high-copy-number ColE1/pMB1/pBR322/pUC origin of replication
   5740..5879    -  misc_feature   bom: basis of mobility region from pBR322
   5981..128     -  CDS            rop (across the origin): Rop protein, which maintains plasmids at low copy number; rop
