[The description below was written by a language model from this plasmid's Addgene catalogue record and pLannotate feature annotations shown in this document.]
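Description:
pVY-10 mScarletI-tag2 is a bacterial expression plasmid of about 6 kb built on the pET24a backbone, designed to produce a red fluorescent protein carrying a short cationic peptide tag in E. coli. It is maintained through a ColE1/pMB1-type origin and selected with kanamycin through an aminoglycoside phosphotransferase (KanR) gene. The catalogue lists it as high copy, although the feature table also shows the rop gene and the bom mobility region typical of pBR322-derived pET vectors. An f1 origin is present as well. The tetracycline resistance fragments, the partial AmpR promoter and the short SET1-like match near the terminator appear to be backbone remnants or annotation hits rather than functional parts.

The insert, cloned between NdeI and XhoI, encodes mScarlet-I, a rapidly maturing monomeric red fluorescent protein. It carries a short N-terminal histidine-containing tag for purification or detection, and at its C terminus two tandem copies of a glycine-serine linker followed by a lysine- and arginine-rich motif. Expression is driven by the T7 promoter, which is followed by a lac operator and the efficient phage T7 gene 10 ribosome binding site, and transcription ends at the T7 terminator. The plasmid-borne lacI gene supplies lac repressor, so transcription stays repressed until it is induced with IPTG in a host that provides T7 RNA polymerase.

The positively charged tag is intended to promote intracellular phase separation of the otherwise globular fluorescent protein. The construct is therefore used to study and engineer biomolecular condensate formation in E. coli, with mScarlet-I fluorescence reporting where the protein localises.
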