Addgene plasmid #194625: pVY-10 mScarletI-tag2
Purpose: fluorescent proteins with cationic peptide tags to promote biomolecular condensate formation in E. coli
Depositing lab: Allie Obermeyer. Depositing organization: Columbia University. Publication: Intracellular phase separation of globular proteins facilitated by short cationic peptides. Yeong V, Wang JW, Horn JM, Obermeyer AC. Nat Commun. 2022 Dec 22;13(1):7882. doi: 10.1038/s41467-022-35529-2. PubMed 36550144.
Backbone
  Vector backbone: pET24a
  Total vector size (bp): 6048
  Vector type: Bacterial Expression
Growth in bacteria
  Bacterial resistance: Kanamycin, 50 μg/mL
  Growth temperature: 37°C
  Growth strain: DH5alpha
  Copy number: High Copy
Gene/Insert
  Gene/Insert name: mScarlet-I-(GGSKKRKKR)2 (alt name: mScarlet-I-tag2)
  Promoter: T7
  Tag / fusion protein: GGSKKRKKRGGSKKRKKR (C terminal on insert); MGHHHHHGGA (N terminal on insert)
  Cloning method: Restriction Enzyme; 5′ cloning site NdeI (not destroyed); 3′ cloning site XhoI (not destroyed)
  Sequencing primers: 5′ T7; 3′ T7-term
Terms and licenses: Academic/Nonprofit Terms; Industry Terms: Not Available to Industry
Depositor comments: Please visit https://www.biorxiv.org/content/10.1101/2021.07.08.450573v1 for bioRxiv preprint.
How to cite: pVY-10 mScarletI-tag2 was a gift from Allie Obermeyer (Addgene plasmid # 194625 ; http://n2t.net/addgene:194625 ; RRID:Addgene_194625)
